Addgene plasmid #11382: pARF6-CFP
Depositing lab: Joel Swanson. Publication: A Phosphatidylinositol-3-Kinase-Dependent Signal Transition Regulates ARF1 and ARF6 during Fcgamma Receptor-Mediated Phagocytosis. Beemiller P, Hoppe AD, Swanson JA. PLoS Biol. 2006 May 9. 4(6):e162. 10.1371/journal.pbio.0040162 PubMed 16669702.
Backbone
  Vector backbone: pECFP-N1
  Backbone manufacturer: Clontech
  Backbone size w/o insert (bp): 4733
  Vector type: Mammalian Expression
  Selectable markers: Neomycin (select with G418)
Growth in bacteria
  Bacterial resistance: Kanamycin, 50 μg/mL
  Growth temperature: 37°C
  Growth strain: DH5alpha
  Copy number: High Copy
Gene/Insert
  Gene/Insert name: ADP Ribosylation Factor 6 (alt names: ARF6; CFP)
  Species: H. sapiens (human)
  Insert size (bp): 527
  GenBank ID: NP_001654
  Entrez Gene: ARF6
  Tag / fusion protein: CFP (C terminal on backbone)
  Cloning method: Restriction Enzyme; 5′ cloning site EcoRI (not destroyed); 3′ cloning site KpnI (not destroyed)
  Sequencing primers: 5′ GGTGGGAGGTCTATATAAGCAGAGCTGGTT; 3′ CCCCGGTGAACAGCTCCTCGCCCTTGCTCA
Resource information
  A portion of this plasmid was derived from a plasmid made by: hARF6 was obtained from the UMR cDNA Resource center (www.cDNA.org).
Terms and licenses: Academic/Nonprofit Terms; Industry Terms: Not Available to Industry
Depositor comments: Encodes a CFP fusion to the C-terminus of ARF6. CFP is the monomeric (A207K) version of ECFP.
How to cite: pARF6-CFP was a gift from Joel Swanson (Addgene plasmid # 11382 ; http://n2t.net/addgene:11382 ; RRID:Addgene_11382)
