[The description below was written by a language model from this plasmid's Addgene catalogue record and pLannotate feature annotations shown in this document.]
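Description:
pARF6-CFP is a mammalian expression plasmid built on the Clontech pECFP-N1 backbone that encodes human ADP-ribosylation factor 6 (ARF6) fused at its C-terminus to a cyan fluorescent protein. The ARF6 coding sequence, derived from a cDNA resource clone, was inserted between the EcoRI and KpnI sites of the multiple cloning site, both of which remain intact. This places it in frame upstream of the fluorescent protein, with a short stretch of residual polylinker as the linker. According to the depositor, the CFP is the monomeric A207K version of ECFP, and the feature annotation identifies it as mECFP. The monomerising change reduces the weak dimerisation tendency of Aequorea-derived proteins, which is useful for a small membrane-associated GTPase and for quantitative imaging. Transcription of the fusion is driven by the human cytomegalovirus immediate early enhancer and promoter and is terminated by the SV40 polyadenylation signal.

The plasmid is propagated in E. coli through a high-copy pUC-type origin, and it also carries an f1 origin for single-stranded DNA production. A single Tn5 aminoglycoside phosphotransferase gene serves both hosts. A bacterial bla promoter expresses it for kanamycin selection, and the SV40 enhancer/early promoter, paired with the HSV TK polyadenylation signal, expresses it for G418 selection of stable mammalian transfectants. The short large T antigen, ble and bGH poly(A) fragments in the annotation appear to be backbone remnants rather than functional elements. The associated publication concerns regulation of ARF1 and ARF6 during Fcγ receptor-mediated phagocytosis, so the construct suits live-cell fluorescence imaging of ARF6 localisation and dynamics.
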