Features (pLannotate 1.2.2; 16 found; start..end, strand, type, name):
     61..364     +  enhancer       CMV enhancer: human cytomegalovirus immediate early enhancer
    365..568     +  promoter       CMV promoter: human cytomegalovirus (CMV) immediate early promoter
    591..634     +  misc_feature   MCS (fragment): multiple cloning site
    635..1159    +  CDS            ARF6: ARF6_HUMAN - Experimental evidence at protein level: Swiss-Prot protein existence level 1. (Microbial infection) Functions as an allosteric activator of the cholera toxin catalytic subunit, an ADP-ribosyltransferase. From Homo sapiens (Human).
   1162..1188    +  misc_feature   MCS (fragment): multiple cloning site
   1196..1912    +  CDS            mECFP: mECFP is a basic (constitutively fluorescent) cyan fluorescent protein published in 2006, derived from Aequorea victoria.
   1932..2015    +  CDS            large T antigen (fragment): large T antigen from SV40 (simian virus 40)
   2038..2159    +  polyA_signal   SV40 poly(A) signal: SV40 polyadenylation signal
   2193..2621    -  rep_origin     f1 ori (sequence partly withheld): f1 bacteriophage origin of replication; arrow indicates direction of (+) strand synthesis
   2648..2752    +  promoter       AmpR promoter: bla
   2754..3111    +  promoter       SV40 promoter: SV40 enhancer and early promoter
   3146..3940    +  CDS            NeoR/KanR: aminoglycoside phosphotransferase from Tn5; aph(3')-II (or nptII); confers resistance to neomycin, kanamycin, and G418 (Geneticin®)
   3961..4113    +  CDS            ble (fragment): BLE_KLEPN - Experimental evidence at protein level: Swiss-Prot protein existence level 1. Binding protein with a strong affinity to the bleomycin family of antibiotics. Binds to CL990; an antimitotic-antibiotic compound. From Klebsiella pneumoniae.
   4172..4219    +  polyA_signal   HSV TK poly(A) signal: herpes simplex virus thymidine kinase polyadenylation signal (Cole and Stacy, 1985)
   4310..4326    -  polyA_signal   bGH poly(A) signal (fragment): bovine growth hormone polyadenylation signal
   4548..5136    +  rep_origin     ori: high-copy-number ColE1/pMB1/pBR322/pUC origin of replication
>Addgene plasmid #11382 | pARF6-CFP | depositor full sequence | sequence record 6946 | Author sequence
TAGTTATTAATAGTAATCAATTACGGGGTCATTAGTTCATAGCCCATATATGGAGTTCCGCGTTACATAA
CTTACGGTAAATGGCCCGCCTGGCTGACCGCCCAACGACCCCCGCCCATTGACGTCAATAATGACGTATG
TTCCCATAGTAACGCCAATAGGGACTTTCCATTGACGTCAATGGGTGGAGTATTTACGGTAAACTGCCCA
CTTGGCAGTACATCAAGTGTATCATATGCCAAGTACGCCCCCTATTGACGTCAATGACGGTAAATGGCCC
GCCTGGCATTATGCCCAGTACATGACCTTATGGGACTTTCCTACTTGGCAGTACATCTACGTATTAGTCA
TCGCTATTACCATGGTGATGCGGTTTTGGCAGTACATCAATGGGCGTGGATAGCGGTTTGACTCACGGGG
ATTTCCAAGTCTCCACCCCATTGACGTCAATGGGAGTTTGTTTTGGCACCAAAATCAACGGGACTTTCCA
AAATGTCGTAACAACTCCGCCCCATTGACGCAAATGGGCGGTAGGCGTGTACGGTGGGAGGTCTATATAA
GCAGAGCTGGTTTAGTGAACCGTCAGATCCGCTAGCGCTACCGGACTCAGATCTCGAGCTCAAGCTTCGA
ATTCATGGGGAAGGTGCTATCCAAAATCTTCGGGAACAAGGAAATGCGGATCCTCATGTTGGGCCTGGAC
GCGGCCGGCAAGACAACAATCCTGTACAAGTTGAAGCTGGGCCAGTCGGTGACCACCATTCCCACTGTGG
GTTTCAACGTGGAGACGGTGACTTACAAAAATGTCAAGTTCAACGTATGGGATGTGGGCGGCCAGGACAA
GATCCGGCCGCTCTGGCGGCATTACTACACTGGGACCCAAGGTCTCATCTTCGTAGTGGACTGCGCCGAC
CGCGACCGCATCGATGAGGCTCGCCAGGAGCTGCACCGCATTATCAATGACCGGGAGATGAGGGACGCCA
TAATCCTCATCTTCGCCAACAAGCAGGACCTGCCCGATGCCATGAAACCCCACGAGATCCAGGAGAAACT
GGGCCTGACCCGGATTCGGGACAGGAACTGGTATGTGCAGCCCTCCTGTGCCACCTCAGGGGACGGACTC
TATGAGGGGCTCACATGGTTAACCTCTAACTACAAATCTTTGGTACCGCGGGCCCGGGATCCACCGGTCG
CCACCATGGTGAGCAAGGGCGAGGAGCTGTTCACCGGGGTGGTGCCCATCCTGGTCGAGCTGGACGGCGA
CGTAAACGGCCACAAGTTCAGCGTGTCCGGCGAGGGCGAGGGCGATGCCACCTACGGCAAGCTGACCCTG
AAGTTCATCTGCACCACCGGCAAGCTGCCCGTGCCCTGGCCCACCCTCGTGACCACCCTGACCTGGGGCG
TGCAGTGCTTCAGCCGCTACCCCGACCACATGAAGCAGCACGACTTCTTCAAGTCCGCCATGCCCGAAGG
CTACGTCCAGGAGCGCACCATCTTCTTCAAGGACGACGGCAACTACAAGACCCGCGCCGAGGTGAAGTTC
GAGGGCGACACCCTGGTGAACCGCATCGAGCTGAAGGGCATCGACTTCAAGGAGGACGGCAACATCCTGG
GGCACAAGCTGGAGTACAACTACATCAGCCACAACGTCTATATCACCGCCGACAAGCAGAAGAACGGCAT
CAAGGCCAACTTCAAGATCCGCCACAACATCGAGGACGGCAGCGTGCAGCTCGCCGACCACTACCAGCAG
AACACCCCCATCGGCGACGGCCCCGTGCTGCTGCCCGACAACCACTACCTGAGCACCCAGTCCAAACTGA
GCAAAGACCCCAACGAGAAGCGCGATCACATGGTCCTGCTGGAGTTCGTGACCGCCGCCGGGATCACTCT
CGGCATGGACGAGCTGTACAAGTAAAGCGGCCGCGACTCTAGATCATAATCAGCCATACCACATTTGTAG
AGGTTTTACTTGCTTTAAAAAACCTCCCACACCTCCCCCTGAACCTGAAACATAAAATGAATGCAATTGT
TGTTGTTAACTTGTTTATTGCAGCTTATAATGGTTACAAATAAAGCAATAGCATCACAAATTTCACAAAT
AAAGCATTTTTTTCACTGCATTCTAGTTGTGGTTTGTCCAAACTCATCAATGTATCTTAAGGCGTAAATT
GTAAGCGTTAATATTTTGTTAAAATTCGCGTTAAATTTTTGTTAAATCAGCTCATTTTTTAACCAATAGG
CCGAAATCGGCAAAATCCCTTATAAATCAAAAGAATAGACCGAGATAGGGT
[37 nt withheld, positions 2292-2328]
AAAGAACGTGGACTCCAACGTCAAAGG
[49 nt withheld, positions 2356-2404]
T
[91 nt withheld, positions 2406-2496]
G
[124 nt withheld, positions 2498-2621]
CAGGTGGCACTTTTCGGGGAAATGTGCGCGGAACCCCTATTTGTTTATTTTTCTAAATACATTCAAATAT
GTATCCGCTCATGAGACAATAACCCTGATAAATGCTTCAATAATATTGAAAAAGGAAGAGTCCTGAGGCG
GAAAGAACCAGCTGTGGAATGTGTGTCAGTTAGGGTGTGGAAAGTCCCCAGGCTCCCCAGCAGGCAGAAG
TATGCAAAGCATGCATCTCAATTAGTCAGCAACCAGGTGTGGAAAGTCCCCAGGCTCCCCAGCAGGCAGA
AGTATGCAAAGCATGCATCTCAATTAGTCAGCAACCATAGTCCCGCCCCTAACTCCGCCCATCCCGCCCC
TAACTCCGCCCAGTTCCGCCCATTCTCCGCCCCATGGCTGACTAATTTTTTTTATTTATGCAGAGGCCGA
GGCCGCCTCGGCCTCTGAGCTATTCCAGAAGTAGTGAGGAGGCTTTTTTGGAGGCCTAGGCTTTTGCAAA
GATCGATCAAGAGACAGGATGAGGATCGTTTCGCATGATTGAACAAGATGGATTGCACGCAGGTTCTCCG
GCCGCTTGGGTGGAGAGGCTATTCGGCTATGACTGGGCACAACAGACAATCGGCTGCTCTGATGCCGCCG
TGTTCCGGCTGTCAGCGCAGGGGCGCCCGGTTCTTTTTGTCAAGACCGACCTGTCCGGTGCCCTGAATGA
ACTGCAAGACGAGGCAGCGCGGCTATCGTGGCTGGCCACGACGGGCGTTCCTTGCGCAGCTGTGCTCGAC
GTTGTCACTGAAGCGGGAAGGGACTGGCTGCTATTGGGCGAAGTGCCGGGGCAGGATCTCCTGTCATCTC
ACCTTGCTCCTGCCGAGAAAGTATCCATCATGGCTGATGCAATGCGGCGGCTGCATACGCTTGATCCGGC
TACCTGCCCATTCGACCACCAAGCGAAACATCGCATCGAGCGAGCACGTACTCGGATGGAAGCCGGTCTT
GTCGATCAGGATGATCTGGACGAAGAGCATCAGGGGCTCGCGCCAGCCGAACTGTTCGCCAGGCTCAAGG
CGAGCATGCCCGACGGCGAGGATCTCGTCGTGACCCATGGCGATGCCTGCTTGCCGAATATCATGGTGGA
AAATGGCCGCTTTTCTGGATTCATCGACTGTGGCCGGCTGGGTGTGGCGGACCGCTATCAGGACATAGCG
TTGGCTACCCGTGATATTGCTGAAGAGCTTGGCGGCGAATGGGCTGACCGCTTCCTCGTGCTTTACGGTA
TCGCCGCTCCCGATTCGCAGCGCATCGCCTTCTATCGCCTTCTTGACGAGTTCTTCTGAGCGGGACTCTG
GGGTTCGAAATGACCGACCAAGCGACGCCCAACCTGCCATCACGAGATTTCGATTCCACCGCCGCCTTCT
ATGAAAGGTTGGGCTTCGGAATCGTTTTCCGGGACGCCGGCTGGATGATCCTCCAGCGCGGGGATCTCAT
GCTGGAGTTCTTCGCCCACCCTAGGGGGAGGCTAACTGAAACACGGAAGGAGACAATACCGGAAGGAACC
CGCGCTATGACGGCAATAAAAAGACAGAATAAAACGCACGGTGTTGGGTCGTTTGTTCATAAACGCGGGG
TTCGGTCCCAGGGCTGGCACTCTGTCGATACCCCACCGAGACCCCATTGGGGCCAATACGCCCGCGTTTC
TTCCTTTTCCCCACCCCACCCCCCAAGTTCGGGTGAAGGCCCAGGGCTCGCAGCCAACGTCGGGGCGGCA
GGCCCTGCCATAGCCTCAGGTTACTCATATATACTTTAGATTGATTTAAAACTTCATTTTTAATTTAAAA
GGATCTAGGTGAAGATCCTTTTTGATAATCTCATGACCAAAATCCCTTAACGTGAGTTTTCGTTCCACTG
AGCGTCAGACCCCGTAGAAAAGATCAAAGGATCTTCTTGAGATCCTTTTTTTCTGCGCGTAATCTGCTGC
TTGCAAACAAAAAAACCACCGCTACCAGCGGTGGTTTGTTTGCCGGATCAAGAGCTACCAACTCTTTTTC
CGAAGGTAACTGGCTTCAGCAGAGCGCAGATACCAAATACTGTCCTTCTAGTGTAGCCGTAGTTAGGCCA
CCACTTCAAGAACTCTGTAGCACCGCCTACATACCTCGCTCTGCTAATCCTGTTACCAGTGGCTGCTGCC
AGTGGCGATAAGTCGTGTCTTACCGGGTTGGACTCAAGACGATAGTTACCGGATAAGGCGCAGCGGTCGG
GCTGAACGGGGGGTTCGTGCACACAGCCCAGCTTGGAGCGAACGACCTACACCGAACTGAGATACCTACA
GCGTGAGCTATGAGAAAGCGCCACGCTTCCCGAAGGGAGAAAGGCGGACAGGTATCCGGTAAGCGGCAGG
GTCGGAACAGGAGAGCGCACGAGGGAGCTTCCAGGGGGAAACGCCTGGTATCTTTATAGTCCTGTCGGGT
TTCGCCACCTCTGACTTGAGCGTCGATTTTTGTGATGCTCGTCAGGGGGGCGGAGCCTATGGAAAAACGC
CAGCAACGCGGCCTTTTTACGGTTCCTGGCCTTTTGCTGGCCTTTTGCTCACATGTTCTTTCCTGCGTTA
TCCCCTGATTCTGTGGATAACCGTATTACCGCCATGCAT
