>Addgene plasmid #11382 | pARF6-CFP | addgene partial sequence | sequence record 141924 | EXFP-R 5'-GTCTTGTAGTTGCCGTCGTC-3'
GGGCATGGCGGACTTGAAGAAGTCGTGCTGCTTCATGTGGTCGGGGTAGCGGCTGAAGCACTGCACGCCC
CAGGTCAGGGTGGTCACGAGGGTGGGCCAGGGCACGGGCAGCTTGCCGGTGGTGCAGATGAACTTCAGGG
TCAGCTTGCCGTAGGTGGCATCGCCCTCGCCCTCGCCGGACACGCTGAACTTGTGGCCGTTTACGTCGCC
GTCCAGCTCGACCAGGATGGGCACCACCCCGGTGAACAGCTCCTCGCCCTTGCTCACCATGGTGGCGACC
GGTGGATCCCGGGCCCGCGGTACCAAAGATTTGTAGTTAGAGGTTAACCATGTGAGCCCCTCATAGAGTC
CGTCCCCTGAGGTGGCACAGGAGGGCTGCACATACCAGTTCCTGTCCCGAATCCGGGTCAGGCCCAGTTT
CTCCTGGATCTCGTGGGGTTTCATGGCATCGGGCAGGTCCTGCTTGTTGGCGAAGATGAGGATTATGGCG
TCCCTCATCTCCCGGTCATTGATAATGCGGTGCAGCTCCTGGCGAGCCTCATCGATGCGGTCGCGGTCGG
CGCAGTCCACTACGAAGATGAGACCTTGGGTCCCAGTGTAGTAATGCCGCCAGAGCGGCCGGATCTTGTC
CTGGCCGCCCACATCCCATACGTTGAACTTGACATTTTTGTAAGTCACCGTCTCCACGTTGAAACCCACA
GTGGGAATGGTGGTCACCGACTGGCCCAGCTTCAACTTGTACAGGATTGTTGTCTTGCCGGCCGCGTCCA
GGCCCAACATGAGGATCCGCATTTCCTTGTTCCCGAAGATTTTGGATAGCACCTTCCCCATGAATTC
